>Addgene plasmid #142967 | TFORF2633 | addgene full sequence | sequence record 397333 | Addgene NGS Result
TTAATGTAGTCTTATGCAATACTCTTGTAGTCTTGCAACATGGTAACGATGAGTTAGCAACATGCCTTAC
AAGGAGAGAAAAAGCACCGTGCATGCCGATTGGTGGAAGTAAGGTGGTACGATCGTGCCTTATTAGGAAG
GCAACAGACGGGTCTGACATGGATTGGACGAACCACTGAATTGCCGCATTGCAGAGATATTGTATTTAAG
TGCCTAGCTCGATACATAAACGGGTCTCTCTGGTTAGACCAGATCTGAGCCTGGGAGCTCTCTGGCTAAC
TAGGGAACCCACTGCTTAAGCCTCAATAAAGCTTGCCTTGAGTGCTTCAAGTAGTGTGTGCCCGTCTGTT
GTGTGACTCTGGTAACTAGAGATCCCTCAGACCCTTTTAGTCAGTGTGGAAAATCTCTAGCAGTGGCGCC
CGAACAGGGACTTGAAAGCGAAAGGGAAACCAGAGGAGCTCTCTCGACGCAGGACTCGGCTTGCTGAAGC
GCGCACGGCAAGAGGCGAGGGGCGGCGACTGGTGAGTACGCCAAAAATTTTGACTAGCGGAGGCTAGAAG
GAGAGAGATGGGTGCGAGAGCGTCAGTATTAAGCGGGGGAGAATTAGATCGCGATGGGAAAAAATTCGGT
TAAGGCCAGGGGGAAAGAAAAAATATAAATTAAAACATATAGTATGGGCAAGCAGGGAGCTAGAACGATT
CGCAGTTAATCCTGGCCTGTTAGAAACATCAGAAGGCTGTAGACAAATACTGGGACAGCTACAACCATCC
CTTCAGACAGGATCAGAAGAACTTAGATCATTATATAATACAGTAGCAACCCTCTATTGTGTGCATCAAA
GGATAGAGATAAAAGACACCAAGGAAGCTTTAGACAAGATAGAGGAAGAGCAAAACAAAAGTAAGACCAC
CGCACAGCAAGCGGCCGCTGATCTTCAGACCTGGAGGAGGAGATATGAGGGACAATTGGAGAAGTGAATT
ATATAAATATAAAGTAGTAAAAATTGAACCATTAGGAGTAGCACCCACCAAGGCAAAGAGAAGAGTGGTG
CAGAGAGAAAAAAGAGCAGTGGGAATAGGAGCTTTGTTCCTTGGGTTCTTGGGAGCAGCAGGAAGCACTA
TGGGCGCAGCGTCAATGACGCTGACGGTACAGGCCAGACAATTATTGTCTGGTATAGTGCAGCAGCAGAA
CAATTTGCTGAGGGCTATTGAGGCGCAACAGCATCTGTTGCAACTCACAGTCTGGGGCATCAAGCAGCTC
CAGGCAAGAATCCTGGCTGTGGAAAGATACCTAAAGGATCAACAGCTCCTGGGGATTTGGGGTTGCTCTG
GAAAACTCATTTGCACCACTGCTGTGCCTTGGAATGCTAGTTGGAGTAATAAATCTCTGGAACAGATTTG
GAATCACACGACCTGGATGGAGTGGGACAGAGAAATTAACAATTACACAAGCTTAATACACTCCTTAATT
GAAGAATCGCAAAACCAGCAAGAAAAGAATGAACAAGAATTATTGGAATTAGATAAATGGGCAAGTTTGT
GGAATTGGTTTAACATAACAAATTGGCTGTGGTATATAAAATTATTCATAATGATAGTAGGAGGCTTGGT
AGGTTTAAGAATAGTTTTTGCTGTACTTTCTATAGTGAATAGAGTTAGGCAGGGATATTCACCATTATCG
TTTCAGACCCACCTCCCAACCCCGAGGGGACCCATGCATTGCATCTCAATTAGTCAGCAACCAGGTGTGG
AAAGTCCCCAGGCTCCCCAGCAGGCAGAAGTATGCAAAGCATGCGTCTCAATTAGTCAGCAACCATAGTC
CCGCCCCTAACTCCGCCCATCCCGCCCCTAACTCCGCCCAGTTCCGCCCATTCTCCGCCCCATGGCTGAC
TAATTTTTTTTATTTATGCAGAGGCCGAGGCCGCCTCGGCCTCTGAGCTATTCCAGAAGTAGTGAGGAGG
CTTTTTTGGAGGCCTAGGCTTTTGCAAAAAGCTTTCTAGAGGTACCACCGGAGCTTACCATGACCGAGTA
CAAGCCCACGGTGCGCCTCGCCACCCGCGACGACGTCCCCAGGGCCGTACGCACCCTCGCCGCCGCGTTC
GCCGACTACCCCGCCACGCGCCACACCGTCGATCCGGACCGCCACATCGAGCGGGTCACCGAGCTGCAAG
AACTCTTCCTCACGCGCGTCGGGCTCGACATCGGCAAGGTGTGGGTCGCGGACGACGGCGCCGCCGTGGC
GGTCTGGACCACGCCGGAGAGCGTCGAAGCGGGGGCGGTGTTCGCCGAGATCGGCCCGCGCATGGCCGAG
TTGAGCGGTTCCCGGCTGGCCGCGCAGCAACAGATGGAAGGCCTCCTGGCGCCGCACCGGCCCAAGGAGC
CCGCGTGGTTCCTGGCCACCGTCGGCGTCTCGCCCGACCACCAGGGCAAGGGTCTGGGCAGCGCCGTCGT
GCTCCCCGGAGTGGAGGCGGCCGAGCGCGCCGGGGTGCCCGCCTTCCTGGAGACCTCCGCGCCCCGCAAC
CTCCCCTTCTACGAGCGGCTCGGCTTCACCGTCACCGCCGACGTCGAGGTGCCCGAAGGACCGCGCACCT
GGTGCATGACCCGCAAGCCCGGTGCCAGTTAACGAATTCTAGATCTTGAGACAAATGGCAGTATTCATCC
ACAATTTTAAAAGAAAAGGGGGGATTGGGGGGTACAGTGCAGGGGAAAGAATAGTAGACATAATAGCAAC
AGACATACAAACTAAAGAATTACAAAAACAAATTACAAAAATTCAAAATTTTCGGGTTTATTACAGGGAC
AGCAGAGATCCACTTTGGCGCCGGCTCGAGGCCTGCAGGTGCAAAGATGGATAAAGTTTTAAACAGAGAG
GAATCTTTGCAGCTAATGGACCTTCTAGGTCTTGAAAGGAGTGGGAATTGGCTCCGGTGCCCGTCAGTGG
GCAGAGCGCACATCGCCCACAGTCCCCGAGAAGTTGGGGGGAGGGGTCGGCAATTGAACCGGTGCCTAGA
GAAGGTGGCGCGGGGTAAACTGGGAAAGTGATGTCGTGTACTGGCTCCGCCTTTTTCCCGAGGGTGGGGG
AGAACCGTATATAAGTGCAGTAGTCGCCGTGAACGTTCTTTTTCGCAACGGGTTTGCCGCCAGAACACAG
GTAAGTGCCGTGTGTGGTTCCCGCGGGCCTGGCCTCTTTACGGGTTATGGCCCTTGCGTGCCTTGAATTA
CTTCCACCTGGCTGCAGTACGTGATTCTTGATCCCGAGCTTCGGGTTGGAAGTGGGTGGGAGAGTTCGAG
GCCTTGCGCTTAAGGAGCCCCTTCGCCTCGTGCTTGAGTTGAGGCCTGGCCTGGGCGCTGGGGCCGCCGC
GTGCGAATCTGGTGGCACCTTCGCGCCTGTCTCGCTGCTTTCGATAAGTCTCTAGCCATTTAAAATTTTT
GATGACCTGCTGCGACGCTTTTTTTCTGGCAAGATAGTCTTGTAAATGCGGGCCAAGATCTGCACACTGG
TATTTCGGTTTTTGGGGCCGCGGGCGGCGACGGGGCCCGTGCGTCCCAGCGCACATGTTCGGCGAGGCGG
GGCCTGCGAGCGCGGCCACCGAGAATCGGACGGGGGTAGTCTCAAGCTGGCCGGCCTGCTCTGGTGCCTG
GCCTCGCGCCGCCGTGTATCGCCCCGCCCTGGGCGGCAAGGCTGGCCCGGTCGGCACCAGTTGCGTGAGC
GGAAAGATGGCCGCTTCCCGGCCCTGCTGCAGGGAGCTCAAAATGGAGGACGCGGCGCTCGGGAGAGCGG
GCGGGTGAGTCACCCACACAAAGGAAAAGGGCCTTTCCGTCCTCAGCCGTCGCTTCATGTGACTCCACGG
AGTACCGGGCGCCGTCCAGGCACCTCGATTAGTTCTCGAGCTTTTGGAGTACGTCGTCTTTAGGTTGGGG
GGAGGGGTTTTATGCGATGGAGTTTCCCCACACTGAGTGGGTGGAGACTGAAGTTAGGCCAGCTTGGCAC
TTGATGTAATTCTCCTTGGAATTTGCCCTTTTTGAGTTTGGATCTTGGTTCATTCTCAAGCCTCAGACAG
TGGTTCAAAGTTTTTTTCTTCCATTTCAGGTGTCGTGAGGCTAGCACCGCCACCATGTTGGACCCCAAAT
GTGATAGAAAACGGGCTAGAAAATTTATAGACTCTGATTTTTCAGAAAGTAAACGAAGCAAAAAAGGAGA
TAAAAATGGGAAAGGCTTGAGACACTTTTCAATGAAAGTGTGTGAGAAAGTTCAACGAAAAGGTACAACA
TCGTACAATGAAGTCGCTGATGAGCTGGTGTCAGAGTTCACCAATTCAAATAACCATTTGGCTGCTGATT
CGGCTTATGATCAGAAGAACATTAGGCGAAGAGTTTATGATGCTTTAAATGTGCTAATGGCAATGAACAT
AATTTCAAAGGAAAAAAAAGAAATCAAGTGGATTGGCCTGCCTACCAATTCTGCTCAGGAATGTCAGAAT
CTGGAGATAGAGAAGCAGAGGCGGATAGAACGGATAAAGCAGAAGCGGGCCCAGCTGCAAGAACTTCTCC
TACAGCAAATCGCTTTCAAAAACCTGGTACAGAGAAATCGACAAAATGAGCAGCAAAACCAGGGCCCGCC
GGCTCTGAACTCTACCATTCAGCTGCCATTCATAATCATCAATACAAGCAGAAAAACAGTCATAGATTGC
AGCATCTCCAGTGACAAGTTTGAGTATCTTTTCAATTTTGACAACACCTTTGAGATCCATGATGACATAG
AAGTACTAAAGCGGATGGGAATGTCGTTTGGCCTGGAGTCAGGCAAATGCTCTCTGGAGGATCTGAAACT
TGCGAAATCCCTGGTGCCAAAGGCTTTAGAAGGTTATATCACAGATATCTCCACAGGACCTTCTTGGTTA
AATCAGGGACTACTTCTGAACTCTACCCAATCAGTTTCAAATTTAGACCTGACCACTGGTGCCACCTTAC
CCCAGTCAAGTGTAAACCAAGGGTTATGCTTGGATGCAGAAGTGGCCTTAGCAACTGGGCAGTTCCTGGC
CCCAAACAGTCACCAGTCCAGCAGTGCGGCCTCTCACTGCTCCGAGTCCCGAGGCGAGACCCCCTGTTCG
TTCAATGATGAAGATGAGGAAGATGATGAGGAGGATTCCTCCTCCCCAGAATAGTAATGAACTAGTCCGT
AACTTGAAAGTATTTCGATTTCTTGGCTTTATATATCTTGTGGAAAGGACGACAACGATTATATAACCTC
TGTCTAACGCGTTAAGTCGACAATCAACCTCTGGATTACAAAATTTGTGAAAGATTGACTGGTATTCTTA
ACTATGTTGCTCCTTTTACGCTATGTGGATACGCTGCTTTAATGCCTTTGTATCATGCTATTGCTTCCCG
TATGGCTTTCATTTTCTCCTCCTTGTATAAATCCTGGTTGCTGTCTCTTTATGAGGAGTTGTGGCCCGTT
GTCAGGCAACGTGGCGTGGTGTGCACTGTGTTTGCTGACGCAACCCCCACTGGTTGGGGCATTGCCACCA
CCTGTCAGCTCCTTTCCGGGACTTTCGCTTTCCCCCTCCCTATTGCCACGGCGGAACTCATCGCCGCCTG
CCTTGCCCGCTGCTGGACAGGGGCTCGGCTGTTGGGCACTGACAATTCCGTGGTGTTGTCGGGGAAATCA
TCGTCCTTTCCTTGGCTGCTCGCCTGTGTTGCCACCTGGATTCTGCGCGGGACGTCCTTCTGCTACGTCC
CTTCGGCCCTCAATCCAGCGGACCTTCCTTCCCGCGGCCTGCTGCCGGCTCTGCGGCCTCTTCCGCGTCT
TCGCCTTCGCCCTCAGACGAGTCGGATCTCCCTTTGGGCCGCCTCCCCGCGTCGACTTTAAGACCAATGA
CTTACAAGGCAGCTGTAGATCTTAGCCACTTTTTAAAAGAAAAGGGGGGACTGGAAGGGCTAATTCACTC
CCAACGAAGACAAGATCTGCTTTTTGCTTGTACTGGGTCTCTCTGGTTAGACCAGATCTGAGCCTGGGAG
CTCTCTGGCTAACTAGGGAACCCACTGCTTAAGCCTCAATAAAGCTTGCCTTGAGTGCTTCAAGTAGTGT
GTGCCCGTCTGTTGTGTGACTCTGGTAACTAGAGATCCCTCAGACCCTTTTAGTCAGTGTGGAAAATCTC
TAGCAGTACGTATAGTAGTTCATGTCATCTTATTATTCAGTATTTATAACTTGCAAAGAAATGAATATCA
GAGAGTGAGAGGAACTTGTTTATTGCAGCTTATAATGGTTACAAATAAAGCAATAGCATCACAAATTTCA
CAAATAAAGCATTTTTTTCACTGCATTCTAGTTGTGGTTTGTCCAAACTCATCAATGTATCTTATCATGT
CTGGCTCTAGCTATCCCGCCCCTAACTCCGCCCATCCCGCCCCTAACTCCGCCCAGTTCCGCCCATTCTC
CGCCCCATGGCTGACTAATTTTTTTTATTTATGCAGAGGCCGAGGCCGCCTCGGCCTCTGAGCTATTCCA
GAAGTAGTGAGGAGGCTTTTTTGGAGGCCTAGGGACGTACCCAATTCGCCCTATAGTGAGTCGTATTACG
CGCGCTCACTGGCCGTCGTTTTACAACGTCGTGACTGGGAAAACCCTGGCGTTACCCAACTTAATCGCCT
TGCAGCACATCCCCCTTTCGCCAGCTGGCGTAATAGCGAAGAGGCCCGCACCGATCGCCCTTCCCAACAG
TTGCGCAGCCTGAATGGCGAATGGG
[124 nt withheld, positions 6746-6869]
C
[91 nt withheld, positions 6871-6961]
A
[49 nt withheld, positions 6963-7011]
CCTTTGACGTTGGAGTCCACGTTCTTT
[37 nt withheld, positions 7039-7075]
ACCCTATCTCGGTCTATTCTTTTGATTTATAAGGGATTTTGCCGATTTCGGCCTATTGGTTAAAAAATGA
GCTGATTTAACAAAAATTTAACGCGAATTTTAACAAAATATTAACGCTTACAATTTAGGTGGCACTTTTC
GGGGAAATGTGCGCGGAACCCCTATTTGTTTATTTTTCTAAATACATTCAAATATGTATCCGCTCATGAG
ACAATAACCCTGATAAATGCTTCAATAATATTGAAAAAGGAAGAGTATGAGTATTCAACATTTCCGTGTC
GCCCTTATTCCCTTTTTTGCGGCATTTTGCCTTCCTGTTTTTGCTCACCCAGAAACGCTGGTGAAAGTAA
AAGATGCTGAAGATCAGTTGGGTGCACGAGTGGGTTACATCGAACTGGATCTCAACAGCGGTAAGATCCT
TGAGAGTTTTCGCCCCGAAGAACGTTTTCCAATGATGAGCACTTTTAAAGTTCTGCTATGTGGCGCGGTA
TTATCCCGTATTGACGCCGGGCAAGAGCAACTCGGTCGCCGCATACACTATTCTCAGAATGACTTGGTTG
AGTACTCACCAGTCACAGAAAAGCATCTTACGGATGGCATGACAGTAAGAGAATTATGCAGTGCTGCCAT
AACCATGAGTGATAACACTGCGGCCAACTTACTTCTGACAACGATCGGAGGACCGAAGGAGCTAACCGCT
TTTTTGCACAACATGGGGGATCATGTAACTCGCCTTGATCGTTGGGAACCGGAGCTGAATGAAGCCATAC
CAAACGACGAGCGTGACACCACGATGCCTGTAGCAATGGCAACAACGTTGCGCAAACTATTAACTGGCGA
ACTACTTACTCTAGCTTCCCGGCAACAATTAATAGACTGGATGGAGGCGGATAAAGTTGCAGGACCACTT
CTGCGCTCGGCCCTTCCGGCTGGCTGGTTTATTGCTGATAAATCTGGAGCCGGTGAGCGTGGGTCTCGCG
GTATCATTGCAGCACTGGGGCCAGATGGTAAGCCCTCCCGTATCGTAGTTATCTACACGACGGGGAGTCA
GGCAACTATGGATGAACGAAATAGACAGATCGCTGAGATAGGTGCCTCACTGATTAAGCATTGGTAACTG
TCAGACCAAGTTTACTCATATATACTTTAGATTGATTTAAAACTTCATTTTTAATTTAAAAGGATCTAGG
TGAAGATCCTTTTTGATAATCTCATGACCAAAATCCCTTAACGTGAGTTTTCGTTCCACTGAGCGTCAGA
CCCCGTAGAAAAGATCAAAGGATCTTCTTGAGATCCTTTTTTTCTGCGCGTAATCTGCTGCTTGCAAACA
AAAAAACCACCGCTACCAGCGGTGGTTTGTTTGCCGGATCAAGAGCTACCAACTCTTTTTCCGAAGGTAA
CTGGCTTCAGCAGAGCGCAGATACCAAATACTGTTCTTCTAGTGTAGCCGTAGTTAGGCCACCACTTCAA
GAACTCTGTAGCACCGCCTACATACCTCGCTCTGCTAATCCTGTTACCAGTGGCTGCTGCCAGTGGCGAT
AAGTCGTGTCTTACCGGGTTGGACTCAAGACGATAGTTACCGGATAAGGCGCAGCGGTCGGGCTGAACGG
GGGGTTCGTGCACACAGCCCAGCTTGGAGCGAACGACCTACACCGAACTGAGATACCTACAGCGTGAGCT
ATGAGAAAGCGCCACGCTTCCCGAAGGGAGAAAGGCGGACAGGTATCCGGTAAGCGGCAGGGTCGGAACA
GGAGAGCGCACGAGGGAGCTTCCAGGGGGAAACGCCTGGTATCTTTATAGTCCTGTCGGGTTTCGCCACC
TCTGACTTGAGCGTCGATTTTTGTGATGCTCGTCAGGGGGGCGGAGCCTATGGAAAAACGCCAGCAACGC
GGCCTTTTTACGGTTCCTGGCCTTTTGCTGGCCTTTTGCTCACATGTTCTTTCCTGCGTTATCCCCTGAT
TCTGTGGATAACCGTATTACCGCCTTTGAGTGAGCTGATACCGCTCGCCGCAGCCGAACGACCGAGCGCA
GCGAGTCAGTGAGCGAGGAAGCGGAAGAGCGCCCAATACGCAAACCGCCTCTCCCCGCGCGTTGGCCGAT
TCATTAATGCAGCTGGCACGACAGGTTTCCCGACTGGAAAGCGGGCAGTGAGCGCAACGCAATTAATGTG
AGTTAGCTCACTCATTAGGCACCCCAGGCTTTACACTTTATGCTTCCGGCTCGTATGTTGTGTGGAATTG
TGAGCGGATAACAATTTCACACAGGAAACAGCTATGACCATGATTACGCCAAGCGCGCAATTAACCCTCA
CTAAAGGGAACAAAAGCTGGAGCTGCAAGC
Features (pLannotate 1.2.2; 31 found; start..end, strand, type, name):
      5..231     +  promoter       RSV promoter: Rous sarcoma virus enhancer/promoter
    232..412     +  LTR            5' LTR (truncated): truncated 5' long terminal repeat (LTR) from HIV-1
    459..584     +  misc_feature   HIV-1 Ψ: packaging signal of human immunodeficiency virus type 1
    568..931     +  CDS            HIV-1 gag (fragment): gag protein from human immunodeficiency virus 1; gag
   1077..1310    +  misc_feature   RRE: The Rev response element (RRE) of HIV-1 allows for Rev-dependent mRNA export from the nucleus to the cytoplasm.
   1687..1713    +  CDS            Rev (fragment): human immunodeficiency virus 1 (HIV-1) Rev protein; rev; enhances nuclear export of unspliced and incompletely spliced viral mRNAs
   1720..1743    +  promoter       SV40 promoter (fragment): SV40 early promoter
   1744..1815    +  promoter       SV40 promoter (fragment): SV40 enhancer and early promoter
   1839..1974    +  rep_origin     SV40 ori: SV40 origin of replication
   2020..2616    +  CDS            PuroR (fragment): puromycin N-acetyltransferase; pac from Streptomyces; confers resistance to puromycin
   2665..2782    +  misc_feature   cPPT/CTS: central polypurine tract and central termination sequence of HIV-1
   2847..2913    +  CDS            small t antigen (fragment): SV40 (simian virus 40) small t antigen
   2920..4098    +  promoter       EF-1α promoter: strong constitutive promoter for human elongation factor EF-1α
   4133..5161    +  CDS            TFDP2 (fragment): TFDP2_HUMAN - Also known as DP2. Experimental evidence at protein level: Swiss-Prot protein existence level 1. Can stimulate E2F-dependent transcription. Binds DNA cooperatively with E2F family members through the E2 recognition site, 5'-TTTC[CG]CGC-3', found in the promoter region of a number of genes whose products are involved in cell cycle regulation or in DNA replication. The TFDP2:E2F complex functions in the control of cell- cycle progression from G1 to S phase. The E2F1:DP complex appears to mediate both cell proliferation and apoptosis. Blocks adipocyte differentiation by repressing C
   5177..5230    +  promoter       U6 promoter (fragment): RNA polymerase III promoter for human U6 snRNA
   5272..5860    +  misc_feature   WPRE: woodchuck hepatitis virus posttranscriptional regulatory element
   5911..5930    +  misc_feature   cPPT/CTS (fragment): central polypurine tract and central termination sequence of HIV-1
   5932..6165    +  LTR            3' LTR (ΔU3): self-inactivating 3' long terminal repeat (LTR) from HIV-1
   6243..6364    +  polyA_signal   SV40 poly(A) signal: SV40 polyadenylation signal
   6404..6539    +  rep_origin     SV40 ori: SV40 origin of replication
   6560..6578    -  promoter       T7 promoter: promoter for bacteriophage T7 RNA polymerase
   6586..6741    +  CDS            lacZα (fragment): LacZα fragment of β-galactosidase; lacZ fragment
   6746..7174    +  rep_origin     f1 ori (sequence partly withheld): f1 bacteriophage origin of replication; arrow indicates direction of (+) strand synthesis
   7227..7331    +  promoter       AmpR promoter: bla
   7332..8192    +  CDS            AmpR: β-lactamase; bla; confers resistance to ampicillin, carbenicillin, and related antibiotics
   8363..8951    +  rep_origin     ori: high-copy-number ColE1/pMB1/pBR322/pUC origin of replication
   9134..9226    +  CDS            lacI (fragment): lac repressor; lacI; The lac repressor binds to the lac operator to inhibit transcription in E. coli. This inhibition can be relieved by adding lactose or isopropyl-β-D-thiogalactopyranoside (IPTG).
   9239..9260    +  protein_bind   CAP binding site: CAP binding activates transcription in the presence of cAMP. E. coli catabolite activator protein
   9275..9305    +  promoter       lac promoter: promoter for the E. coli lac operon
   9313..9329    +  protein_bind   lac operator: The lac repressor binds to the lac operator to inhibit transcription in E. coli. This inhibition can be relieved by adding lactose or isopropyl-β-D-thiogalactopyranoside (IPTG). lac repressor encoded by lacI
   9374..9392    +  promoter       T3 promoter: promoter for bacteriophage T3 RNA polymerase
