[The description below was written by a language model from this plasmid's Addgene catalogue record and pLannotate feature annotations shown in this document.]
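Description:
TFORF2633 is a lentiviral mammalian expression plasmid built on the pLX_TRC317 backbone. It belongs to a barcoded transcription factor ORF collection designed for pooled overexpression screens. In bacteria it is maintained through a high-copy ColE1/pUC-type origin and selected with ampicillin via the β-lactamase gene. An f1 origin and remnants of a lac/lacZα cloning region flanked by T7 and T3 promoters are also present in the backbone. The depositor notes that the plasmid can recombine during propagation, as is common for LTR-containing vectors.

The viral cassette has a third-generation, self-inactivating layout. An RSV promoter drives a truncated HIV-1 5' LTR, followed by the Ψ packaging signal with a partial gag sequence, the Rev response element for Rev-dependent nuclear export of the genomic RNA, a cPPT/CTS element, and a ΔU3 3' LTR with a downstream SV40 polyadenylation signal. Within the transferred region, an SV40 early promoter drives puromycin N-acetyltransferase for selection of transduced cells. A separate EF-1α promoter drives the insert, human TFDP2 (DP2), corresponding to a specific transcript isoform cited by the depositor. TFDP2 is a dimerisation partner of E2F family members that binds E2 recognition sites cooperatively with them and helps control G1-to-S progression. A WPRE downstream of the ORF enhances transcript expression.

The catalogue states that each construct carries a unique 24-bp barcode to identify the transcription factor in pooled screens. The barcode is not annotated in the feature table, and the short U6 promoter fragment between the ORF and the WPRE is probably only a vector remnant or primer-binding sequence. The construct is used to make lentivirus for stable TFDP2 overexpression, for example in directed differentiation screens.
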