Addgene plasmid #142967: TFORF2633
Purpose: Lentiviral vector for overexpressing transcription factor ORFs with unique 24-bp barcodes. Barcodes facilitate identification of transcription factors in pooled screens.
Depositing lab: Feng Zhang. Depositing organization: Broad Institute. Publication: A transcription factor atlas of directed differentiation. Joung J, Ma S, Tay T, Geiger-Schuller KR, Kirchgatterer PC, Verdine VK, Guo B, Arias-Garcia MA, Allen WE, Singh A, Kuksenko O, Abudayyeh OO, Gootenberg JS, Fu Z, Macrae RK, Buenrostro JD, Regev A, Zhang F. Cell. 2023 Jan 5;186(1):209-229.e26. doi: 10.1016/j.cell.2022.11.026. PubMed 36608654.
Backbone
  Vector backbone: pLX_TRC317
  Backbone manufacturer: Broad Institute Genetic Perturbation Platform
  Backbone size w/o insert (bp): 8264
  Vector type: Mammalian Expression, Lentiviral
  Selectable markers: Puromycin
Growth in bacteria
  Bacterial resistance: Ampicillin, 100 μg/mL
  Growth temperature: 37°C
  Growth strain: NEB Stable
  Copy number: High Copy
Gene/Insert
  Gene/Insert name: TFDP2
  Species: H. sapiens (human)
  Insert size (bp): 1151
  Entrez Gene: TFDP2 (a.k.a. DP2)
  Promoter: EF1a
  Cloning method: Unknown
  Sequencing primers: 5′ GGGTGGAGACTGAAGTTAGGCCAG; 3′ CACATAGCGTAAAAGGAGCAACATAG
Terms and licenses: Academic/Nonprofit Terms; Industry Terms: Not Available to Industry
Depositor comments: NM_001178141,ENST00000495310 . The transcription factor ORF portion of this plasmid was synthesized by Genewiz. Please test multiple small colonies in case of plasmid recombination. To make this collection available in a timely manner, a portion of this collection was not fully sequenced by Addgene. If an Addgene verified full plasmid sequence is not available, please contact us prior to placing an order to request the full sequence.
How to cite: TFORF2633 was a gift from Feng Zhang (Addgene plasmid # 142967 ; http://n2t.net/addgene:142967 ; RRID:Addgene_142967)
