>Addgene plasmid #142967 | TFORF2633 | depositor partial sequence | sequence record 281039 | Insert
ACCGCCACCATGTTGGACCCCAAATGTGATAGAAAACGGGCTAGAAAATTTATAGACTCTGATTTTTCAG
AAAGTAAACGAAGCAAAAAAGGAGATAAAAATGGGAAAGGCTTGAGACACTTTTCAATGAAAGTGTGTGA
GAAAGTTCAACGAAAAGGTACAACATCGTACAATGAAGTCGCTGATGAGCTGGTGTCAGAGTTCACCAAT
TCAAATAACCATTTGGCTGCTGATTCGGCTTATGATCAGAAGAACATTAGGCGAAGAGTTTATGATGCTT
TAAATGTGCTAATGGCAATGAACATAATTTCAAAGGAAAAAAAAGAAATCAAGTGGATTGGCCTGCCTAC
CAATTCTGCTCAGGAATGTCAGAATCTGGAGATAGAGAAGCAGAGGCGGATAGAACGGATAAAGCAGAAG
CGGGCCCAGCTGCAAGAACTTCTCCTACAGCAAATCGCTTTCAAAAACCTGGTACAGAGAAATCGACAAA
ATGAGCAGCAAAACCAGGGCCCGCCGGCTCTGAACTCTACCATTCAGCTGCCATTCATAATCATCAATAC
AAGCAGAAAAACAGTCATAGATTGCAGCATCTCCAGTGACAAGTTTGAGTATCTTTTCAATTTTGACAAC
ACCTTTGAGATCCATGATGACATAGAAGTACTAAAGCGGATGGGAATGTCGTTTGGCCTGGAGTCAGGCA
AATGCTCTCTGGAGGATCTGAAACTTGCGAAATCCCTGGTGCCAAAGGCTTTAGAAGGTTATATCACAGA
TATCTCCACAGGACCTTCTTGGTTAAATCAGGGACTACTTCTGAACTCTACCCAATCAGTTTCAAATTTA
GACCTGACCACTGGTGCCACCTTACCCCAGTCAAGTGTAAACCAAGGGTTATGCTTGGATGCAGAAGTGG
CCTTAGCAACTGGGCAGTTCCTGGCCCCAAACAGTCACCAGTCCAGCAGTGCGGCCTCTCACTGCTCCGA
GTCCCGAGGCGAGACCCCCTGTTCGTTCAATGATGAAGATGAGGAAGATGATGAGGAGGATTCCTCCTCC
CCAGAATAGTAATGAACTAGTCCGTAACTTGAAAGTATTTCGATTTCTTGGCTTTATATATCTTGTGGAA
AGGACGACAACGATTATATAACCTCTGTCTA
