>Addgene plasmid #142967 | TFORF2633 | depositor partial sequence | sequence record 281040 | Barcode
CAACGATTATATAACCTCTGTCTA
